>Addgene plasmid #247164 | pIVT_hifiDn29-P2A-GFP | addgene full sequence | sequence record 492676 | Addgene NGS Result
TTGAGATCCTTTTTTTCTGCGCGTAATCTGCTGCTTGCAAACAAAAAAACCACCGCTACCAGCGGTGGTT
TGTTTGCCGGATCAAGAGCTACCAACTCTTTTTCCGAAGGTAACTGGCTTCAGCAGAGCGCAGATACCAA
ATACTGTTCTTCTAGTGTAGCCGTAGTTAGGCCACCACTTCAAGAACTCTGTAGCACCGCCTACATACCT
CGCTCTGCTAATCCTGTTACCAGTGGCTGCTGCCAGTGGCGATAAGTCGTGTCTTACCGGGTTGGACTCA
AGACGATAGTTACCGGATAAGGCGCAGCGGTCGGGCTGAACGGGGGGTTCGTGCACACAGCCCAGCTTGG
AGCGAACGACCTACACCGAACTGAGATACCTACAGCGTGAGCTATGAGAAAGCGCCACGCTTCCCGAAGG
GAGAAAGGCGGACAGGTATCCGGTAAGCGGCAGGGTCGGAACAGGAGAGCGCACGAGGGAGCTTCCAGGG
GGAAACGCCTGGTATCTTTATAGTCCTGTCGGGTTTCGCCACCTCTGACTTGAGCGTCGATTTTTGTGAT
GCTCGTCAGGGGGGCGGAGCCTATGGAAAAACGCCAGCAACGCGGCCTTTTTACGGTTCCTGGCCTTTTG
CTGGCCTTTTGCTCACATGTTCTTTCCTGCGTTATCCCCTGATTCTGTGGATAACCGTATTACCGCCTTT
GAGTGAGCTGATACCGCTCGCCGCAGCCGAACGACCGAGCGCAGCGAGTCAGTGAGCGAGGAAGCGGAAG
AGCGCCCAATACGCAAACCGCCTCTCCCCGCGCGTTGGCCGATTCATTAATGCAGCTGGCACGACAGGTT
TCCCGACTGGAAAGCGGGCAGTGAGCGCAACGCAATTAATGTGAGTTAGCTCACTCATTAGGCACCCTAG
GCTTTACACTTTATGCTTCCGGCTCGTATGTTGTGTGGAATTGTGAGCGGATAACAATTTCACACAGGAA
ACAGCTATGACCATGATTACGCCAAGCTCTAGCTAGAGGTCGACGGTATCGAGCCCCAGCTGGTTCTTTC
CGCCTCAGAAGGAAGACGAATTCGAAGACTTTTTTTTTTTTTTTTTTTTTTTTTTTTTTTTTTTTTTTTT
TTTTTTTTTTTTTTTTTTTTTTTTTTTTTTTTTTTTTTTTTTTTTTTTTTTTTTTTTTTTTTTTTTTTTT
TTTTTTTTTTTTTTTTTTTTTTTTTTTTTTTTTTCTTCCTACTCAGGCTTTATTCAAAGACCAAGAGGTA
CAGGTGCAAGGGAGAGAAGAAGGGCATGGCCAGAAGGCAAGCCCCGCAGAAGGCAGCTTACTTGTACAGC
TCGTCCATGCCGAGAGTGATCCCGGCGGCGGTCACGAACTCCAGCAGGACCATGTGATCGCGCTTCTCGT
TGGGGTCTTTGCTCAGGGCGGACTGGGTGCTCAGGTAGTGGTTGTCGGGCAGCAGCACGGGGCCGTCGCC
GATGGGGGTGTTCTGCTGGTAGTGGTCGGCGAGCTGCACGCTGCCGTCCTCGATGTTGTGGCGGATCTTG
AAGTTCACCTTGATGCCGTTCTTCTGCTTGTCGGCCATGATATAGACGTTGTGGCTGTTGTAGTTGTACT
CCAGCTTGTGCCCCAGGATGTTGCCGTCCTCCTTGAAGTCGATGCCCTTCAGCTCGATGCGGTTCACCAG
GGTGTCGCCCTCGAACTTCACCTCGGCGCGGGTCTTGTAGTTGCCGTCGTCCTTGAAGAAGATGGTGCGC
TCCTGGACGTAGCCTTCGGGCATGGCGGACTTGAAGAAGTCGTGCTGCTTCATGTGGTCGGGGTAGCGGC
TGAAGCACTGCACGCCGTAGGTCAGGGTGGTCACGAGGGTGGGCCAGGGCACGGGCAGCTTGCCGGTGGT
GCAGATGAACTTCAGGGTCAGCTTGCCGTAGGTGGCATCGCCCTCGCCCTCGCCGGACACGCTGAACTTG
TGGCCGTTTACGTCGCCGTCCAGCTCGACCAGGATGGGCACCACCCCGGTGAACAGCTCCTCGCCCTTGC
TCACTGGGCCAGGATTCTCCTCGACGTCACCGCATGTTAGCAGACTTCCTCTGCCCTCTCCACTGCCGCT
AGCGTGGTGGTGGTGATGGTGACCGCCGCTGTTGATCTGAGGCAGCTTAGGATAAAGCACCAAGGTGAAG
TCATCGTTTCTCTGGTGCTTTTCTTTTCTGTAAACAGCGTAGTCCAGCACGCTCTTCAGCAGGTTGTTCT
TCTTGGCAGGGTCCTGGGTCTTGTAGTACAGTTCAAGCACGTTCTCGACTGTGGGGATGATATCCTTCTT
CACTTTGTTCCGCTGCACCTCCTCGGCCAGAGCCTTCTCGGCGTCGTGGATGGCCTTCTTGGTATCATCG
ATGCGTTCAGCCAGGATGTTGCTTCTTTCCAGGAATGTATCGATGCTGTACACGCCCTTCTCCAGCAGAT
TGTGCAGGTTGTCCTTCTGCTTGTACAGGTCATTCAGTTCCTTCTCCAGCCGGTGGGGGGCTTTCTGTCT
CAGGTCCACGCTGTCGTCGTTCACCTTGGGTCTCTGATGTTTGAACCAATCGGCCTTGTACTGTGCCAGC
AGCTGGTGCAGGCCTTGGATAATTTTGCTTTCCACGTACTCGAATCTGCTAGACTTGTTGGTACAGTATC
TTTTGTAGCAGATCAGGTGGGGGTGGCGCTTGTGGGTGTAAGGTCTATACACCATGCTGCTACCACAAAT
CCCGCACTTGACCAGTCCGGCCAGGGGGTTAGTGATGCCGTTCTGCTTCTGATAGGGCACGTGGTACTTC
CGCTCCAGGATCTCTTGGGCCTTCAGGTAGGTTTCCATGGACACCAGAGGTTCGTGCTTGCCCTCCACGT
CGATCCATTGTTCCTTGGGCCGCATCCGGACATCCTTTTTTTTGCCTGGTGTGATAGATTTTTTTTCCTC
CCGCTTCCGCCACTGGATTCTGCCGGCGTACACGGCATTCTTCAACTTAGACAACACGGTGGAGACCTTC
CAGGGGATGCCTGTAGGGCTCTTGCAGAACTTGTTCAGCTCGTTGGCGATCTTGCTGGCGCCCATCCGCA
CGTTAGGATCGTCGTGGGTGTACCAGTCAAAGATCATCTTCACGATAGGGGCCTGCTCAGGGTGAGGAAT
CAGGTACCGCTCCTTGTTGTTTTTCTCGATGATGTAGCCGTAAGGTGGTCTTGGAGCGATGTAATTTCCC
TCCTCAACTGTGGCCACTCTGCCCCGCTGCAGTCTTCTGGTGATAAACTTGAATTCCCGCCTGGCCATGA
AGGCGCCAAACTCGGCGTATTCCTCGTCGAACTCGTTGTTCAGGTCGTATGTTTTCAGAGGGGTGATGAT
CTTGGTGTTGCTATTCTTGAAGGCCTCCAGCACAATGCCCTGCTCCTTGGTATTGCCTCTGCCCAGTCTG
TCGATGTCCATGCACAGCACAGCGTCGTACAGTCCCTCTTCCACCCCCTTCAGTGTCTCCAGCATCTCAG
GTCTGTGGATCAGAGACTCGCCGCTGATGCCCACTTCCTCTCTGATCTTCACGATGTTCAGATTTCTTTC
TTTGGCCAGCTTCAGCAGGATGTTTCTATGTTTAGCCAGGGTTTCGCCCTCGCCCCTGGCCTCAGCTTCC
AGATCGGCTCTGGACTTTCTAAGGTGTATGAGCACCCGTTCCATTCTTATATTTCTTCTTACTCTTCTTT
TCTCTCTTATTTCCTTATAGTGTGTCGTATTAGCGGCCGCGGATCTCTAGCGGATCTGACGGTTCACTAA
ACCAACGCGTATATCTGGCCCGTACATCGCGAAGCAGCGCAAAACGCCTAACCCTAAGCAGATTCTTCAT
GCAATTGTCGGTCAAGCCTTGCCTTGTTGTAGCTTAAATTTTGCTCGCGCACTACTCAGCGACCTCCAAC
ACACAAGCAGGGAGCAGATACTGGCTTAACTATGCGGCATCAGAGCAGATTGTACTGAGAGTCGACCCTA
GGGGATCGGGAGATCGATCTCCCGATCCGTCGACGTCAGGTGGCACTTTTCGGGGAAATGTGCGCGGAAC
CCCTATTTGTTTATTTTTCTAAATACATTCAAATATGTATCCGCTCATGAGACAATAACCCTGATAAATG
CTTCAATAATATTGAAAAAGGAAGAGTATGAGTATTCAACATTTCCGTGTCGCCCTTATTCCCTTTTTTG
CGGCATTTTGCCTTCCTGTTTTTGCTCACCCAGAAACGCTGGTGAAAGTAAAAGATGCTGAAGATCAGTT
GGGTGCACGAGTGGGTTACATCGAACTGGATCTCAACAGCGGTAAGATCCTTGAGAGTTTTCGCCCCGAA
GAACGTTTTCCAATGATGAGCACTTTTAAAGTTCTGCTATGTGGCGCGGTATTATCCCGTATTGACGCCG
GGCAAGAGCAACTCGGTCGCCGCATACACTATTCTCAGAATGACTTGGTTGAGTACTCACCAGTCACAGA
AAAGCATCTTACGGATGGCATGACAGTAAGAGAATTATGCAGTGCTGCCATAACCATGAGTGATAACACT
GCGGCCAACTTACTTCTGACAACGATCGGAGGACCGAAGGAGCTAACCGCTTTTTTGCACAACATGGGGG
ATCATGTAACTCGCCTTGATCGTTGGGAACCGGAGCTGAATGAAGCCATACCAAACGACGAGCGTGACAC
CACGATGCCTGTAGCAATGGCAACAACGTTGCGCAAACTATTAACTGGCGAACTACTTACTCTAGCTTCC
CGGCAACAATTAATAGACTGGATGGAGGCGGATAAAGTTGCAGGACCACTTCTGCGCTCGGCCCTTCCGG
CTGGCTGGTTTATTGCTGATAAATCTGGAGCCGGTGAGCGTGGGTCTCGCGGTATCATTGCAGCACTGGG
GCCAGATGGTAAGCCCTCCCGTATCGTAGTTATCTACACGACGGGGAGTCAGGCAACTATGGATGAACGA
AATAGACAGATCGCTGAGATAGGTGCCTCACTGATTAAGCATTGGTAACTGTCAGACCAAGTTTACTCAT
ATATACTTTAGATTGATTTAAAACTTCATTTTTAATTTAAAAGGATCTAGGTGAAGATCCTTTTTGATAA
TCTCATGACCAAAATCCCTTAACGTGAGTTTTCGTTCCACTGAGCGTCAGACCCCGTAGAAAAGATCAAA
GGATCTTC
Features (pLannotate 1.2.2; 12 found; start..end, strand, type, name):
      1..589     +  rep_origin     ori: high-copy-number ColE1/pMB1/pBR322/pUC origin of replication
    772..864     +  CDS            lacI (fragment): lac repressor; lacI; The lac repressor binds to the lac operator to inhibit transcription in E. coli. This inhibition can be relieved by adding lactose or isopropyl-β-D-thiogalactopyranoside (IPTG).
    877..898     +  protein_bind   CAP binding site: CAP binding activates transcription in the presence of cAMP. E. coli catabolite activator protein
    913..943     +  promoter       lac promoter: promoter for the E. coli lac operon
    951..967     +  protein_bind   lac operator: The lac repressor binds to the lac operator to inhibit transcription in E. coli. This inhibition can be relieved by adding lactose or isopropyl-β-D-thiogalactopyranoside (IPTG). lac repressor encoded by lacI
   1016..1032    -  misc_feature   MCS (fragment): pBluescript multiple cloning site
   1037..1058    -  promoter       SV40 promoter (fragment): SV40 enhancer and early promoter
   1318..2034    -  CDS            EGFP: the original enhanced GFP (Yang et al., 1996) mammalian codon-optimized
   3763..3782    -  promoter       tight TRE promoter (fragment): Tet-responsive promoter PTight, consisting of seven tet operator sequences followed by the minimal CMV promoter
   3938..3982    +  misc_feature   bom (fragment): basis of mobility region from pBR322
   4053..4157    +  promoter       AmpR promoter: bla
   4158..5018    +  CDS            AmpR: β-lactamase; bla; confers resistance to ampicillin, carbenicillin, and related antibiotics
