[The description below was written by a language model from this plasmid's Addgene catalogue record and pLannotate feature annotations shown in this document.]
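Description:
pIVT_hifiDn29-P2A-GFP is a 5.2 kb in vitro transcription template plasmid built on the pJY364 backbone, designed to produce mRNA encoding an engineered large serine recombinase together with a fluorescent reporter. It is propagated in E. coli as a high-copy plasmid through a ColE1/pUC-type origin and is selected with ampicillin via the β-lactamase (AmpR) gene and its native promoter. Residual pUC-style elements (a lacI fragment, CAP binding site, lac promoter and operator, and a short multiple cloning site remnant) are also annotated in the backbone. The brief matches to SV40 and TRE promoter sequences are only about 20 nt long and are unlikely to represent functional elements.

The payload is a synthetic, human codon-optimized open reading frame for hifiDn29, a Dn29 recombinase variant carrying twelve substitutions (M6I, E70G, I98V, A224P, G227V, I233K, K248R, I303K, Q332K, N341K, L393P and D503N). It is joined through a P2A ribosomal-skipping peptide to GFP, so that a single transcript yields the recombinase and the reporter as separate proteins and fluorescence marks the cells that received and translated the mRNA. The catalogue lists a C-terminal 6xHis tag on the insert and a mutated T7 promoter driving transcription. The automated feature table annotates only EGFP on the reverse strand. The unannotated stretch upstream of it presumably holds the recombinase and P2A sequences, and neither the T7 promoter nor the His tag was detected by the annotation tool. The record does not describe UTRs or a poly(A) tract. According to the record, the plasmid is used to generate mRNA for delivering this recombinase, in the context of work on site-specific DNA insertion into the human genome.
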