Addgene plasmid #247164: pIVT_hifiDn29-P2A-GFP
Purpose: In vitro transcription of human codon optimized engineered hifiDn29-P2A-GFP
Depositing lab: Patrick Hsu. Depositing organization: Arc Institute. Publication: Site-specific DNA insertion into the human genome with engineered recombinases. Fanton A, Bartie LJ, Martins JQ, Tran VQ, Goudy L, Kernick C, Durrant MG, Wei J, Armour-Garb Z, Pawluk A, Konermann S, Marson A, Gilbert LA, Roth TL, Hsu PD. Nat Biotechnol. 2025 Nov 6. doi: 10.1038/s41587-025-02895-3. PubMed 41199024.
Backbone
  Vector backbone: pJY364
  Vector type: In Vitro Transcription
Growth in bacteria
  Bacterial resistance: Ampicillin, 100 μg/mL
  Growth temperature: 37°C
  Growth strain: DH5alpha
  Copy number: High Copy
Gene/Insert
  Gene/Insert name: hifiDn29-P2A-GFP
  Species: Synthetic
  Mutation: M6I/E70G/A224P/G227V/Q332K/N341K/L393P/D503N/I98V/I233K/I303K/K248R
  Promoter: mutated T7
  Tag / fusion protein: 6xHis (C terminal on insert)
  Cloning method: Gibson Cloning
Terms and licenses: Academic/Nonprofit Terms; Industry Terms: Not Available to Industry
Depositor comments: Please visit https://doi.org/10.1101/2024.11.01.621560 for bioRxiv preprint. The depositor confirms that discrepancies between the depositor's sequence and Addgene's sequences have no functional consequences.
How to cite: pIVT_hifiDn29-P2A-GFP was a gift from Patrick Hsu (Addgene plasmid # 247164 ; http://n2t.net/addgene:247164 ; RRID:Addgene_247164)
